Addgene plasmid #180232: pCCL/IFNB1-d2eGFP-3’UTR
Purpose: Reporter plasmid utilizing d2eGFP as a reporter gene. Expression is designed to mimick IFNB1
Depositing lab: Jacob Giehm Mikkelsen. Depositing organization: Aarhus University. Publication: Single-Cell Monitoring of Activated Innate Immune Signaling by a d2eGFP-Based Reporter Mimicking Time-Restricted Activation of IFNB1 Expression. Thomsen EA, Andersen S, Marqvorsen MHS, Skipper KA, Paludan SR, Mikkelsen JG. Front Cell Infect Microbiol. 2022 Jan 18;11:784762. doi: 10.3389/fcimb.2021.784762. eCollection 2021. PubMed 35118008.
Backbone
  Vector backbone: pCCL/PGK-eGFP
  Backbone manufacturer: PMID: 9765382
  Vector type: Lentiviral
Growth in bacteria
  Bacterial resistance: Ampicillin, 100 μg/mL
  Growth temperature: 37°C
  Growth strain: NEB Stable
  Copy number: High Copy
Gene/Insert
  Gene/Insert name: d2eGFP (alt name: Destabilized eGFP)
  Insert size (bp): 846
  Promoter: 1 kb upstream of IFNB1 CDS
  Cloning method: Gibson Cloning
  Sequencing primers: 5′ ACGGATCTCGACGGTATCGG; 3′ ATAGCATGATACAAAGGCAT
Terms and licenses: Academic/Nonprofit Terms; Industry Terms: Not Available to Industry
How to cite: pCCL/IFNB1-d2eGFP-3’UTR was a gift from Jacob Giehm Mikkelsen (Addgene plasmid # 180232 ; http://n2t.net/addgene:180232 ; RRID:Addgene_180232)
