[The description below was written by a language model from this plasmid's Addgene catalogue record and pLannotate feature annotations shown in this document.]
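Description:
pCCL/IFNB1-d2eGFP-3'UTR is a third-generation-style, self-inactivating HIV-1 lentiviral transfer vector built on the pCCL/PGK-eGFP backbone, in which the original internal cassette has been replaced by Gibson cloning with an interferon-β reporter. It is propagated in E. coli as a high-copy plasmid through a ColE1/pUC-type origin with ampicillin selection (AmpR, β-lactamase). An f1 origin and remnants of a cloning-vector backbone (lac promoter/operator, lacZα fragment, T3, T7 and SP6 promoters) are also present. Viral genomic RNA is produced in packaging cells from a chimeric CMV enhancer/promoter fused to a truncated 5' LTR, making transcription Tat-independent. It is followed by the Ψ packaging signal with a partial gag sequence, the Rev response element for nuclear export, and the cPPT/CTS element that aids nuclear import of the reverse-transcribed genome. The ΔU3 3' LTR inactivates the viral promoter after integration, so reporter expression depends on the internal promoter alone.

The payload is destabilized eGFP (d2eGFP), annotated as EGFP fused at its C-terminus to a fragment of mouse ornithine decarboxylase, whose degradation domain shortens the protein's half-life. According to the record, it is driven by roughly 1 kb of sequence upstream of the IFNB1 coding sequence. This region is not annotated in the feature table but presumably occupies the unannotated stretch between the cPPT and EGFP. The name indicates a 3'UTR downstream of the reporter, likely in the gap before the WPRE, though the record does not describe it further. Together these elements are designed to mimic the transient, time-restricted expression of IFNB1, allowing single-cell monitoring of activated innate immune signalling in transduced cells.
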