Features (pLannotate 1.2.2; 25 found; start..end, strand, type, name):
    591..683     +  CDS            lacI (fragment): lac repressor; lacI; The lac repressor binds to the lac operator to inhibit transcription in E. coli. This inhibition can be relieved by adding lactose or isopropyl-β-D-thiogalactopyranoside (IPTG).
    696..717     +  protein_bind   CAP binding site: CAP binding activates transcription in the presence of cAMP. E. coli catabolite activator protein
    732..762     +  promoter       lac promoter: promoter for the E. coli lac operon
    770..786     +  protein_bind   lac operator: The lac repressor binds to the lac operator to inhibit transcription in E. coli. This inhibition can be relieved by adding lactose or isopropyl-β-D-thiogalactopyranoside (IPTG). lac repressor encoded by lacI
    831..849     +  promoter       T3 promoter: promoter for bacteriophage T3 RNA polymerase
    950..1329    +  enhancer       CMV enhancer: human cytomegalovirus immediate early enhancer
   1330..1533    +  promoter       CMV promoter: human cytomegalovirus (CMV) immediate early promoter
   1548..1728    +  LTR            5' LTR (truncated): truncated 5' long terminal repeat (LTR) from HIV-1
   1775..1900    +  misc_feature   HIV-1 Ψ: packaging signal of human immunodeficiency virus type 1
   1884..2247    +  CDS            HIV-1 gag (fragment): gag protein from human immunodeficiency virus 1; gag
   2393..2626    +  misc_feature   RRE: The Rev response element (RRE) of HIV-1 allows for Rev-dependent mRNA export from the nucleus to the cytoplasm.
   3003..3103    +  CDS            Rev (fragment): human immunodeficiency virus 1 (HIV-1) Rev protein; rev; enhances nuclear export of unspliced and incompletely spliced viral mRNAs
   3122..3239    +  misc_feature   cPPT/CTS: central polypurine tract and central termination sequence of HIV-1
   4270..4986    +  CDS            EGFP: EGFP is a basic (constitutively fluorescent) green fluorescent protein published in 1996, derived from Aequorea victoria. It is reported to be a rapidly-maturing weak dimer with moderate acid sensitivity.
   4969..5112    +  CDS            Odc1 (fragment): DCOR_MOUSE - Also known as Odc. Experimental evidence at protein level: Swiss-Prot protein existence level 1. Catalyzes the first and rate-limiting step of polyamine biosynthesis that converts ornithine into putrescine, which is the precursor for the polyamines, spermidine and spermine. Polyamines are essential for cell proliferation and are implicated in cellular processes, ranging from DNA replication to apoptosis. From Mus musculus (Mouse).
   5334..5922    +  misc_feature   WPRE: woodchuck hepatitis virus posttranscriptional regulatory element
   5941..6009    +  CDS            nef (fragment): NEF_HV1Z2 - Experimental evidence at protein level: Swiss-Prot protein existence level 1. Extracellular Nef protein targets CD4(+) T-lymphocytes for apoptosis by interacting with CXCR4 surface receptors. From Human immunodeficiency virus type 1 group M subtype D (isolate Z2/CDC-Z34) (HIV-1).
   6011..6244    +  LTR            3' LTR (ΔU3): self-inactivating 3' long terminal repeat (LTR) from HIV-1
   6273..6291    -  promoter       SP6 promoter: promoter for bacteriophage SP6 RNA polymerase
   6538..6556    -  promoter       T7 promoter: promoter for bacteriophage T7 RNA polymerase
   6564..6719    +  CDS            lacZα (fragment): LacZα fragment of β-galactosidase; lacZ fragment
   6724..7152    +  rep_origin     f1 ori (sequence partly withheld): f1 bacteriophage origin of replication; arrow indicates direction of (+) strand synthesis
   7205..7309    +  promoter       AmpR promoter: bla
   7310..8170    +  CDS            AmpR: β-lactamase; bla; confers resistance to ampicillin, carbenicillin, and related antibiotics
   8341..408     +  rep_origin     ori (across the origin): high-copy-number ColE1/pMB1/pBR322/pUC origin of replication
>Addgene plasmid #180232 | pCCL/IFNB1-d2eGFP-3’UTR | addgene full sequence | sequence record 356644 | Addgene NGS Result
AAGAACTCTGTAGCACCGCCTACATACCTCGCTCTGCTAATCCTGTTACCAGTGGCTGCTGCCAGTGGCG
ATAAGTCGTGTCTTACCGGGTTGGACTCAAGACGATAGTTACCGGATAAGGCGCAGCGGTCGGGCTGAAC
GGGGGGTTCGTGCACACAGCCCAGCTTGGAGCGAACGACCTACACCGAACTGAGATACCTACAGCGTGAG
CTATGAGAAAGCGCCACGCTTCCCGAAGGGAGAAAGGCGGACAGGTATCCGGTAAGCGGCAGGGTCGGAA
CAGGAGAGCGCACGAGGGAGCTTCCAGGGGGAAACGCCTGGTATCTTTATAGTCCTGTCGGGTTTCGCCA
CCTCTGACTTGAGCGTCGATTTTTGTGATGCTCGTCAGGGGGGCGGAGCCTATGGAAAAACGCCAGCAAC
GCGGCCTTTTTACGGTTCCTGGCCTTTTGCTGGCCTTTTGCTCACATGTTCTTTCCTGCGTTATCCCCTG
ATTCTGTGGATAACCGTATTACCGCCTTTGAGTGAGCTGATACCGCTCGCCGCAGCCGAACGACCGAGCG
CAGCGAGTCAGTGAGCGAGGAAGCGGAAGAGCGCCCAATACGCAAACCGCCTCTCCCCGCGCGTTGGCCG
ATTCATTAATGCAGCTGGCACGACAGGTTTCCCGACTGGAAAGCGGGCAGTGAGCGCAACGCAATTAATG
TGAGTTAGCTCACTCATTAGGCACCCCAGGCTTTACACTTTATGCTTCCGGCTCGTATGTTGTGTGGAAT
TGTGAGCGGATAACAATTTCACACAGGAAACAGCTATGACCATGATTACGCCAAGCGCGCAATTAACCCT
CACTAAAGGGAACAAAAGCTGGAGCTGCAAGCTTGGCCATTGCATACGTTGTATCCATATCATAATATGT
ACATTTATATTGGCTCATGTCCAACATTACCGCCATGTTGACATTGATTATTGACTAGTTATTAATAGTA
ATCAATTACGGGGTCATTAGTTCATAGCCCATATATGGAGTTCCGCGTTACATAACTTACGGTAAATGGC
CCGCCTGGCTGACCGCCCAACGACCCCCGCCCATTGACGTCAATAATGACGTATGTTCCCATAGTAACGC
CAATAGGGACTTTCCATTGACGTCAATGGGTGGAGTATTTACGGTAAACTGCCCACTTGGCAGTACATCA
AGTGTATCATATGCCAAGTACGCCCCCTATTGACGTCAATGACGGTAAATGGCCCGCCTGGCATTATGCC
CAGTACATGACCTTATGGGACTTTCCTACTTGGCAGTACATCTACGTATTAGTCATCGCTATTACCATGG
TGATGCGGTTTTGGCAGTACATCAATGGGCGTGGATAGCGGTTTGACTCACGGGGATTTCCAAGTCTCCA
CCCCATTGACGTCAATGGGAGTTTGTTTTGGCACCAAAATCAACGGGACTTTCCAAAATGTCGTAACAAC
TCCGCCCCATTGACGCAAATGGGCGGTAGGCGTGTACGGTGGGAGGTCTATATAAGCAGAGCTCGTTTAG
TGAACCGGGGTCTCTCTGGTTAGACCAGATCTGAGCCTGGGAGCTCTCTGGCTAACTAGGGAACCCACTG
CTTAAGCCTCAATAAAGCTTGCCTTGAGTGCTTCAAGTAGTGTGTGCCCGTCTGTTGTGTGACTCTGGTA
ACTAGAGATCCCTCAGACCCTTTTAGTCAGTGTGGAAAATCTCTAGCAGTGGCGCCCGAACAGGGACTTG
AAAGCGAAAGGGAAACCAGAGGAGCTCTCTCGACGCAGGACTCGGCTTGCTGAAGCGCGCACGGCAAGAG
GCGAGGGGCGGCGACTGGTGAGTACGCCAAAAATTTTGACTAGCGGAGGCTAGAAGGAGAGAGATGGGTG
CGAGAGCGTCAGTATTAAGCGGGGGAGAATTAGATCGCGATGGGAAAAAATTCGGTTAAGGCCAGGGGGA
AAGAAAAAATATAAATTAAAACATATAGTATGGGCAAGCAGGGAGCTAGAACGATTCGCAGTTAATCCTG
GCCTGTTAGAAACATCAGAAGGCTGTAGACAAATACTGGGACAGCTACAACCATCCCTTCAGACAGGATC
AGAAGAACTTAGATCATTATATAATACAGTAGCAACCCTCTATTGTGTGCATCAAAGGATAGAGATAAAA
GACACCAAGGAAGCTTTAGACAAGATAGAGGAAGAGCAAAACAAAAGTAAGACCACCGCACAGCAAGCGG
CCGCTGATCTTCAGACCTGGAGGAGGAGATATGAGGGACAATTGGAGAAGTGAATTATATAAATATAAAG
TAGTAAAAATTGAACCATTAGGAGTAGCACCCACCAAGGCAAAGAGAAGAGTGGTGCAGAGAGAAAAAAG
AGCAGTGGGAATAGGAGCTTTGTTCCTTGGGTTCTTGGGAGCAGCAGGAAGCACTATGGGCGCAGCGTCA
ATGACGCTGACGGTACAGGCCAGACAATTATTGTCTGGTATAGTGCAGCAGCAGAACAATTTGCTGAGGG
CTATTGAGGCGCAACAGCATCTGTTGCAACTCACAGTCTGGGGCATCAAGCAGCTCCAGGCAAGAATCCT
GGCTGTGGAAAGATACCTAAAGGATCAACAGCTCCTGGGGATTTGGGGTTGCTCTGGAAAACTCATTTGC
ACCACTGCTGTGCCTTGGAATGCTAGTTGGAGTAATAAATCTCTGGAACAGATTTGGAATCACACGACCT
GGATGGAGTGGGACAGAGAAATTAACAATTACACAAGCTTAATACACTCCTTAATTGAAGAATCGCAAAA
CCAGCAAGAAAAGAATGAACAAGAATTATTGGAATTAGATAAATGGGCAAGTTTGTGGAATTGGTTTAAC
ATAACAAATTGGCTGTGGTATATAAAATTATTCATAATGATAGTAGGAGGCTTGGTAGGTTTAAGAATAG
TTTTTGCTGTACTTTCTATAGTGAATAGAGTTAGGCAGGGATATTCACCATTATCGTTTCAGACCCACCT
CCCAACCCCGAGGGGACCCGACAGGCCCGAAGGAATAGAAGAAGAAGGTGGAGAGAGAGACAGAGACAGA
TCCATTCGATTAGTGAACGGATCTCGACGGTATCGGTTAACTTTTAAAAGAAAAGGGGGGATTGGGGGGT
ACAGTGCAGGGGAAAGAATAGTAGACATAATAGCAACAGACATACAAACTAAAGAATTACAAAAACAAAT
TACAAAAATTCAAAATTTTATCGATCACGAGACTAGCCTCGACGATGGTCTGCCTTCTGAGTTCTCCATC
CCACCCTGGTTGGGCCTTCTCTATCCTTGTCTGTGTTGTTTATATCCTGCTGAAGTGTGATTCCACTTGT
GGCAGTTTCTCCTCTGTGTAGGATCAAAAGGGCTGTGGCTGGTTGGTTTGAAAATTTCTTATACCCTAGA
CTATTCCAGTGCCTTTCAGAAGTTTCCAAGGCCCTCTCACACTAATCTATTATCATATTGGGCAAAACTC
CTTGCAGTTTCAGCTACTATTCCCTGATTGACTTTTCAGTAAATCTATCTCTCAGTCTTTCAGTATCCAA
AGAAGATTGGTTCTAGGACCACCATCCCGCTGCCTCCACAGATACCAAAATCAGAGGATGCTCAATTCCC
TCTTATAAAACGTTGCAGTATTTGCATATAATCTGCACATGTATTTCTGTATATTTTAAATCATCCCTAG
ATTACTTATAATACCTGATACAATATAAATGCTAAATAGCTGTAACACTGTAACTTTAAAATTTACATTA
TTTTTTGTTGTTGTATTATTATTTTTATTGTATTTTTAAAAAATATTTTCCATCTACAGTCAGTAGAATC
CACGGATACAGAACCTATGGATAGGAAGGACCAACTGTATCTTTTAGTGTTTTGAGGTTCTTGAATTCTC
AGGTCGTTTGCTTTCCTTTGCTTTCTCCCAAGTCTTGTTTTACAATTTGCTTTAGTCATTCACTGAAACT
TTAAAAAACATTAGAAAACCTCACAGTTTGTAAATCTTTTTCCCTATTATATATATCATAAGATAGGAGC
TTAAATAAAGAGTTTTAGAAACTACTAAAATGTAAATGACATAGGAAAACTGAAAGGGAGAAGTGAAAGT
GGGAAATTCCTCTGAATAGAGAGAGGACCATCTCATATAAATAGGCCATACCCATGGAGAAAGGACATTC
TAACTACAACCTTTCGAAGCCTTTGCTCTGGCACAACAGGTAGTAGGCGACACTGTTCGTGTTGTCAACA
TGGTGAGCAAGGGCGAGGAGCTGTTCACCGGGGTGGTGCCCATCCTGGTCGAGCTGGACGGCGACGTAAA
CGGCCACAAGTTCAGCGTGTCTGGCGAGGGCGAGGGCGATGCCACCTACGGCAAGCTGACCCTGAAGTTC
ATCTGCACCACCGGCAAGCTGCCCGTGCCCTGGCCCACCCTCGTGACCACCCTGACCTACGGCGTGCAGT
GCTTCAGCCGCTACCCCGACCACATGAAGCAGCACGACTTCTTCAAGTCCGCCATGCCCGAAGGCTACGT
CCAGGAGCGCACCATCTTCTTCAAGGACGACGGCAACTACAAGACCCGCGCCGAGGTGAAGTTCGAGGGC
GACACCCTGGTGAACCGCATCGAGCTGAAGGGCATCGACTTCAAGGAGGACGGCAACATCCTGGGGCACA
AGCTGGAGTACAACTACAACAGCCACAACGTCTATATCATGGCCGACAAGCAGAAGAACGGCATCAAGGT
GAACTTCAAGATCCGCCACAACATCGAGGACGGCAGCGTGCAGCTCGCCGACCACTACCAGCAGAACACC
CCCATCGGCGACGGCCCCGTGCTGCTGCCCGACAACCACTACCTGAGCACCCAGTCCGCCCTGAGCAAAG
ACCCCAACGAGAAGCGCGATCACATGGTCCTGCTGGAGTTCGTGACCGCCGCCGGGATCACTCTCGGCAT
GGACGAGCTGTACAAGAAGCTTAGCCATGGCTTCCCGCCGGAGGTGGAGGAGCAGGATGATGGCACGCTG
CCCATGTCTTGTGCCCAGGAGAGCGGGATGGACCGTCACCCTGCAGCCTGTGCTTCTGCTAGGATCAATG
TGTAGAGATCTCCTAGCCTGTGCCTCTGGGACTGGACAATTGCTTCAAGCATTCTTCAACCAGCAGATGC
TGTTTAAGTGACTGATGGCTAATGTACTGCATATGAAAGGACACTAGAAGATTTTGAAATTTTTATTAAA
TTATGAGTTATTTTTATTTATTTAAATTTTATTTTGGAAAATAAATTATTTTTGGTGCAAAAGTCACTCG
AGGGAATTCCGATAATCAACCTCTGGATTACAAAATTTGTGAAAGATTGACTGGTATTCTTAACTATGTT
GCTCCTTTTACGCTATGTGGATACGCTGCTTTAATGCCTTTGTATCATGCTATTGCTTCCCGTATGGCTT
TCATTTTCTCCTCCTTGTATAAATCCTGGTTGCTGTCTCTTTATGAGGAGTTGTGGCCCGTTGTCAGGCA
ACGTGGCGTGGTGTGCACTGTGTTTGCTGACGCAACCCCCACTGGTTGGGGCATTGCCACCACCTGTCAG
CTCCTTTCCGGGACTTTCGCTTTCCCCCTCCCTATTGCCACGGCGGAACTCATCGCCGCCTGCCTTGCCC
GCTGCTGGACAGGGGCTCGGCTGTTGGGCACTGACAATTCCGTGGTGTTGTCGGGGAAGCTGACGTCCTT
TCCATGGCTGCTCGCCTGTGTTGCCACCTGGATTCTGCGCGGGACGTCCTTCTGCTACGTCCCTTCGGCC
CTCAATCCAGCGGACCTTCCTTCCCGCGGCCTGCTGCCGGCTCTGCGGCCTCTTCCGCGTCTTCGCCTTC
GCCCTCAGACGAGTCGGATCTCCCTTTGGGCCGCCTCCCCGCATCGGGAATTCGAGCTCGGTACCTTTAA
GACCAATGACTTACAAGGCAGCTGTAGATCTTAGCCACTTTTTAAAAGAAAAGGGGGGACTGGAAGGGCT
AATTCACTCCCAACGAAGACAAGATCTGCTTTTTGCTTGTACTGGGTCTCTCTGGTTAGACCAGATCTGA
GCCTGGGAGCTCTCTGGCTAACTAGGGAACCCACTGCTTAAGCCTCAATAAAGCTTGCCTTGAGTGCTTC
AAGTAGTGTGTGCCCGTCTGTTGTGTGACTCTGGTAACTAGAGATCCCTCAGACCCTTTTAGTCAGTGTG
GAAAATCTCTAGCAGCATCTAGCTAGAATTAATTCCGTGTATTCTATAGTGTCACCTAAATCGTATGTGT
ATGATACATAAGGTTATGTATTAATTGTAGCCGCGTTCTAACGACAATATGTACAAGCCTAATTGTGTAG
CATCTGGCTTACTGAAGCAGACCCTATCATCTCTCTCGTAAACTGCCGTCAGAGTCGGTTTGGTTGGACG
AACCTTCTGAGTTTCTGGTAACGCCGTCCCGCACCCGGAAATGGTCAGCGAACCAATCAGCAGGGTCATC
GCTAGCCTAGGGACGTACCCAATTCGCCCTATAGTGAGTCGTATTACGCGCGCTCACTGGCCGTCGTTTT
ACAACGTCGTGACTGGGAAAACCCTGGCGTTACCCAACTTAATCGCCTTGCAGCACATCCCCCTTTCGCC
AGCTGGCGTAATAGCGAAGAGGCCCGCACCGATCGCCCTTCCCAACAGTTGCGCAGCCTGAATGGCGAAT
GGG
[124 nt withheld, positions 6724-6847]
C
[91 nt withheld, positions 6849-6939]
A
[49 nt withheld, positions 6941-6989]
CCTTTGACGTTGGAGTCCACGTTCTTT
[37 nt withheld, positions 7017-7053]
ACCCTATCTCGGTCTATTCTTTTGATTTATAAGGGATTTTGCCGATTTCGGCCTATTGGTTAAAAAATGA
GCTGATTTAACAAAAATTTAACGCGAATTTTAACAAAATATTAACGCTTACAATTTAGGTGGCACTTTTC
GGGGAAATGTGCGCGGAACCCCTATTTGTTTATTTTTCTAAATACATTCAAATATGTATCCGCTCATGAG
ACAATAACCCTGATAAATGCTTCAATAATATTGAAAAAGGAAGAGTATGAGTATTCAACATTTCCGTGTC
GCCCTTATTCCCTTTTTTGCGGCATTTTGCCTTCCTGTTTTTGCTCACCCAGAAACGCTGGTGAAAGTAA
AAGATGCTGAAGATCAGTTGGGTGCACGAGTGGGTTACATCGAACTGGATCTCAACAGCGGTAAGATCCT
TGAGAGTTTTCGCCCCGAAGAACGTTTTCCAATGATGAGCACTTTTAAAGTTCTGCTATGTGGCGCGGTA
TTATCCCGTATTGACGCCGGGCAAGAGCAACTCGGTCGCCGCATACACTATTCTCAGAATGACTTGGTTG
AGTACTCACCAGTCACAGAAAAGCATCTTACGGATGGCATGACAGTAAGAGAATTATGCAGTGCTGCCAT
AACCATGAGTGATAACACTGCGGCCAACTTACTTCTGACAACGATCGGAGGACCGAAGGAGCTAACCGCT
TTTTTGCACAACATGGGGGATCATGTAACTCGCCTTGATCGTTGGGAACCGGAGCTGAATGAAGCCATAC
CAAACGACGAGCGTGACACCACGATGCCTGTAGCAATGGCAACAACGTTGCGCAAACTATTAACTGGCGA
ACTACTTACTCTAGCTTCCCGGCAACAATTAATAGACTGGATGGAGGCGGATAAAGTTGCAGGACCACTT
CTGCGCTCGGCCCTTCCGGCTGGCTGGTTTATTGCTGATAAATCTGGAGCCGGTGAGCGTGGGTCTCGCG
GTATCATTGCAGCACTGGGGCCAGATGGTAAGCCCTCCCGTATCGTAGTTATCTACACGACGGGGAGTCA
GGCAACTATGGATGAACGAAATAGACAGATCGCTGAGATAGGTGCCTCACTGATTAAGCATTGGTAACTG
TCAGACCAAGTTTACTCATATATACTTTAGATTGATTTAAAACTTCATTTTTAATTTAAAAGGATCTAGG
TGAAGATCCTTTTTGATAATCTCATGACCAAAATCCCTTAACGTGAGTTTTCGTTCCACTGAGCGTCAGA
CCCCGTAGAAAAGATCAAAGGATCTTCTTGAGATCCTTTTTTTCTGCGCGTAATCTGCTGCTTGCAAACA
AAAAAACCACCGCTACCAGCGGTGGTTTGTTTGCCGGATCAAGAGCTACCAACTCTTTTTCCGAAGGTAA
CTGGCTTCAGCAGAGCGCAGATACCAAATACTGTTCTTCTAGTGTAGCCGTAGTTAGGCCACCACTTC
